Addgene plasmid #160110: pLenti6.2_3xFLAG_V5_ mmIfih1_V5
Purpose: Expresses murine Ifih1 in mammalian cells
Depositing lab: Rizwan Haq. Depositing organization: Dana-Farber Cancer Institute. Publication: Inactivation of Fbxw7 impairs dsRNA sensing and confers resistance to PD-1 blockade. Gstalder C, Liu D, Miao D, Lutterbach B, DeVine AL, Lin C, Shettigar M, Pancholi P, Buchbinder EI, Carter SL, Manos MP, Rojas-Rudilla V, Brennick R, Gjini E, Chen PH, Lako A, Rodig S, Yoon CH, Freeman GJ, Barbie DA, Hodi FS, Miles W, Van Allen EM, Haq R. Cancer Discov. 2020 May 5. pii: 2159-8290.CD-19-1416. doi: 10.1158/2159-8290.CD-19-1416. PubMed 32371478.
Backbone
  Vector backbone: pLenti6.2 backbone
  Vector type: Mammalian Expression, Lentiviral
  Selectable markers: Blasticidin
Growth in bacteria
  Bacterial resistance: Ampicillin, 100 μg/mL
  Growth temperature: 37°C
  Growth strain: NEB Stable
  Copy number: High Copy
Gene/Insert
  Gene/Insert name: Ifih1
  Species: M. musculus (mouse)
  Entrez Gene: Ifih1 (a.k.a. 9130009C22Rik, Helicard, Hlcd, MDA5, RLR-2)
  Tag / fusion protein: 3xFLAG, V5 (N terminal on insert); V5 (C terminal on insert)
  Cloning method: Gateway Cloning
  Sequencing primers: 5′ CMV-F; 3′ MSCV rev
Terms and licenses: Academic/Nonprofit Terms; Industry Terms: Not Available to Industry
How to cite: pLenti6.2_3xFLAG_V5_ mmIfih1_V5 was a gift from Rizwan Haq (Addgene plasmid # 160110 ; http://n2t.net/addgene:160110 ; RRID:Addgene_160110)
