[The description below was written by a language model from this plasmid's Addgene catalogue record and pLannotate feature annotations shown in this document.]
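Description:
pLenti6.2_3xFLAG_V5_ mmIfih1_V5 is a third-generation-style, self-inactivating HIV-1 lentiviral expression plasmid of about 10.4 kb, built on a pLenti6.2 backbone to express mouse Ifih1 (MDA5) in mammalian cells. In bacteria it replicates from a high-copy ColE1/pUC-type origin and is selected with ampicillin through the β-lactamase gene. An f1 origin, an SV40 origin and remnants of lac and T3/T7 cloning-vector sequence are also present. The viral genome is transcribed from a chimeric RSV promoter fused to a truncated 5' LTR. It carries the Ψ packaging signal with a partial gag sequence, the Rev response element for Rev-dependent nuclear export, and a ΔU3 3' LTR followed by an SV40 polyadenylation signal. The ΔU3 deletion inactivates LTR promoter activity after integration. Packaging functions must be supplied in trans.

Between the LTRs, the CMV enhancer/promoter drives the payload. An N-terminal 3xFLAG and V5 tag precede the attB1 site, followed by the full-length Ifih1 coding sequence, attB2 and a C-terminal V5 tag. The attB sites reflect insertion by Gateway recombination. A T7 gene 10 ribosome binding site is annotated just upstream of the gene, probably carried over from the entry clone. Ifih1 encodes a cytoplasmic sensor of long double-stranded RNA that signals through MAVS to induce type I interferon and inflammatory cytokines. Downstream, a mouse PGK promoter paired with the bacterial EM7 promoter drives blasticidin S deaminase, which allows blasticidin selection of transduced cells. The construct suits stable, epitope-tagged expression of murine MDA5, and it was deposited in connection with work on dsRNA sensing and resistance to PD-1 blockade.
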