Features (pLannotate 1.2.2; 33 found; start..end, strand, type, name):
      1..304     +  enhancer       CMV enhancer: human cytomegalovirus immediate early enhancer
    305..508     +  promoter       CMV promoter: human cytomegalovirus (CMV) immediate early promoter
    598..663     +  CDS            3xFLAG: three tandem FLAG® epitope tags, followed by an enterokinase cleavage site
    682..722     +  CDS            V5 tag (fragment): epitope tag from simian virus 5
    721..745     +  protein_bind   attB1: mutant version of attB; recombination site for the Gateway® BP reaction BP Clonase™
    757..777     +  RBS            RBS: efficient ribosome binding site from bacteriophage T7 gene 10 (Olins and Rangwala, 1989)
    787..3861    +  CDS            Ifih1: IFIH1_MOUSE - Experimental evidence at protein level: Swiss-Prot protein existence level 1. Innate immune receptor which acts as a cytoplasmic sensor of viral nucleic acids and plays a major role in sensing viral infection and in the activation of a cascade of antiviral responses including the induction of type I interferons and proinflammatory cytokines. Its ligands include mRNA lacking 2'-O-methylation at their 5' cap and long- dsRNA (>1 kb in length). Upon ligand binding it associates with mitochondria antiviral signaling protein (MAVS/IPS1) which activates the IKK-related kinases: TBK1 and
   3881..3905    -  protein_bind   attB2: mutant version of attB; recombination site for the Gateway® BP reaction BP Clonase™
   3947..3988    +  CDS            V5 tag: epitope tag from simian virus 5
   4021..4520    +  promoter       PGK promoter: mouse phosphoglycerate kinase 1 promoter
   4534..4581    +  promoter       EM7 promoter: synthetic bacterial promoter&nbsp
   4600..4998    +  CDS            BSD: blasticidin S deaminase; Aspergillus terreus BSD; confers resistance to blasticidin
   5015..5083    +  CDS            nef (fragment): NEF_HV1Z2 - Experimental evidence at protein level: Swiss-Prot protein existence level 1. Extracellular Nef protein targets CD4(+) T-lymphocytes for apoptosis by interacting with CXCR4 surface receptors. From Human immunodeficiency virus type 1 group M subtype D (isolate Z2/CDC-Z34) (HIV-1).
   5085..5318    +  LTR            3' LTR (ΔU3): self-inactivating 3' long terminal repeat (LTR) from HIV-1
   5390..5511    +  polyA_signal   SV40 poly(A) signal: SV40 polyadenylation signal
   5551..5686    +  rep_origin     SV40 ori: SV40 origin of replication
   5707..5725    -  promoter       T7 promoter: promoter for bacteriophage T7 RNA polymerase
   5733..5888    +  CDS            lacZα (fragment): LacZα fragment of β-galactosidase; lacZ fragment
   5893..6321    +  rep_origin     f1 ori (sequence partly withheld): f1 bacteriophage origin of replication; arrow indicates direction of (+) strand synthesis
   6374..6478    +  promoter       AmpR promoter: bla
   6479..7339    +  CDS            AmpR: β-lactamase; bla; confers resistance to ampicillin, carbenicillin, and related antibiotics
   7510..8098    +  rep_origin     ori: high-copy-number ColE1/pMB1/pBR322/pUC origin of replication
   8281..8373    +  CDS            lacI (fragment): lac repressor; lacI; The lac repressor binds to the lac operator to inhibit transcription in E. coli. This inhibition can be relieved by adding lactose or isopropyl-β-D-thiogalactopyranoside (IPTG).
   8386..8407    +  protein_bind   CAP binding site: CAP binding activates transcription in the presence of cAMP. E. coli catabolite activator protein
   8422..8452    +  promoter       lac promoter: promoter for the E. coli lac operon
   8460..8476    +  protein_bind   lac operator: The lac repressor binds to the lac operator to inhibit transcription in E. coli. This inhibition can be relieved by adding lactose or isopropyl-β-D-thiogalactopyranoside (IPTG). lac repressor encoded by lacI
   8521..8539    +  promoter       T3 promoter: promoter for bacteriophage T3 RNA polymerase
   8567..8793    +  promoter       RSV promoter: Rous sarcoma virus enhancer/promoter
   8794..8974    +  LTR            5' LTR (truncated): truncated 5' long terminal repeat (LTR) from HIV-1
   9021..9146    +  misc_feature   HIV-1 Ψ: packaging signal of human immunodeficiency virus type 1
   9130..9493    +  CDS            HIV-1 gag (fragment): gag protein from human immunodeficiency virus 1; gag
   9639..9872    +  misc_feature   RRE: The Rev response element (RRE) of HIV-1 allows for Rev-dependent mRNA export from the nucleus to the cytoplasm.
  10249..10349   +  CDS            Rev (fragment): human immunodeficiency virus 1 (HIV-1) Rev protein; rev; enhances nuclear export of unspliced and incompletely spliced viral mRNAs
>Addgene plasmid #160110 | pLenti6.2_3xFLAG_V5_ mmIfih1_V5 | addgene full sequence | sequence record 314338 | Addgene NGS Result
CGTTACATAACTTACGGTAAATGGCCCGCCTGGCTGACCGCCCAACGACCCCCGCCCATTGACGTCAATA
ATGACGTATGTTCCCATAGTAACGCCAATAGGGACTTTCCATTGACGTCAATGGGTGGAGTATTTACGGT
AAACTGCCCACTTGGCAGTACATCAAGTGTATCATATGCCAAGTACGCCCCCTATTGACGTCAATGACGG
TAAATGGCCCGCCTGGCATTATGCCCAGTACATGACCTTATGGGACTTTCCTACTTGGCAGTACATCTAC
GTATTAGTCATCGCTATTACCATGGTGATGCGGTTTTGGCAGTACATCAATGGGCGTGGATAGCGGTTTG
ACTCACGGGGATTTCCAAGTCTCCACCCCATTGACGTCAATGGGAGTTTGTTTTGGCACCAAAATCAACG
GGACTTTCCAAAATGTCGTAACAACTCCGCCCCATTGACGCAAATGGGCGGTAGGCGTGTACGGTGGGAG
GTCTATATAAGCAGAGCTCGTTTAGTGAACCGTCAGATCGCCTGGAGACGCCATCCACGCTGTTTTGACC
TCCATAGAAGACACCGACTCTAGAGGATCCAGCCATGGACTACAAAGACCATGACGGTGATTATAAAGAT
CATGACATCGACTACAAGGATGACGATGACAAGGGCTCGGGCTCGACCTCGGGTAAGCCTATCCCTAACC
CTCTCCTCGGTCTCGATTCTACAAGTTTGTACAAAAAAGCAGGCTCCGCGGCCGCCTTGTTTAACTTTAA
GAAGGAGCCCTTCACCATGTCGATTGTCTGTTCTGCAGAGGACAGCTTCAGGAATCTCATCTTATTCTTC
AGGCCCAGGCTGAAAATGTACATTCAGGTGGAGCCAGTGCTGGACCACCTCATCTTTCTGTCTGCAGAAA
CCAAAGAGCAGATTCTTAAAAAGATCAACACCTGTGGTAACACCAGCGCGGCAGAACTGCTGCTGAGCAC
CTTGGAGCAGGGACAATGGCCTCTGGGATGGACGCAGATGTTCGTGGAGGCCCTAGAGCACAGTGGCAAT
CCCCTAGCCGCGCGCTATGTCAAACCCACACTCACTGATCTGCCCTCTCCTTCCTCTGAGACTGCCCATG
ACGAGTGTCTCCACTTGCTGACCCTCCTCCAGCCCACTTTGGTGGACAAACTTCTGATTAACGATGTCTT
GGACACTTGCTTCGAGAAGGGACTATTGACAGTCGAAGACAGAAATCGGATTTCTGCTGCAGGAAACAGC
GGGAATGAGTCAGGTGTAAGAGAGCTGCTGAGAAGGATTGTGCAGAAGGAAAACTGGTTTTCTACCTTCC
TGGATGTTCTGCGCCAAACTGGAAATGATGCACTATTCCAAGAACTAACAGGTGGAGGCTGCCCAGAAGA
CAACACAGACTTGGCTAACTCGTCTCACAGAGATGGGCCTGCAGCTAATGAGTGTCTTCTGCCTGCTGTC
GATGAGTCAAGTCTGGAGACAGAGGCCTGGAACGTAGACGACATATTACCAGAGGCTTCTTGTACAGATT
CGTCTGTGACCACAGAATCAGACACAAGTTTGGCAGAAGGAAGTGTCAGCTGCTTCGATGAAAGTCTTGG
ACATAACAGCAACATGGGCAGGGATTCAGGCACCATGGGAAGTGATTCAGATGAAAGTGTCATCCAGACA
AAAAGAGTATCCCCCGAGCCAGAACTGCAGCTCAGGCCTTACCAAATGGAAGTGGCCCAACCAGCTCTAG
ATGGGAAGAATATTATTATCTGCCTCCCCACGGGGAGTGGGAAAACCAGAGTGGCTGTTTACATCACCAA
AGATCACTTAGACAAGAAGAAGCAGGCATCTGAATCCGGGAAGGTTATCGTTCTTGTCAATAAGGTAATG
TTAGCAGAACAACTTTTCCGAAAAGAGTTCAACCCATATTTGAAGAAATGGTATCGAATTATTGGATTAA
GTGGCGATACCCAGCTGAAAATATCATTTCCAGAAGTTGTCAAATCTTACGATGTTATTATCAGCACTGC
TCAAATCCTTGAAAACTCCCTCTTAAATCTGGAGAGTGGAGACGATGACGGTGTGCAGCTGTCAGACTTC
TCTCTCATTATCATTGATGAGTGCCATCACACCAACAAGGAGGCAGTCTATAACAACATCATGAGACGAT
ATTTGAAGCAGAAGCTGAGAAACAATGACCTCAAGAAACAAAACAAACCAGCCATTCCCCTGCCGCAGAT
ACTAGGACTGACAGCTTCACCTGGTGTTGGAGCAGCCAAAAAGCAGTCTGAGGCTGAAAAACATATTTTA
AATATATGTGCCAATCTTGATGCCTTTACCATTAAAACAGTGAAAGAGAATCTTGGTCAACTCAAACACC
AAATAAAGGAACCATGCAAGAAATTTGTGATTGCTGATGACACCAGAGAAAATCCATTTAAAGAGAAACT
TCTAGAAATTATGGCAAGCATTCAGACTTACTGCCAAAAAAGTCCAATGTCAGATTTTGGAACCCAACAT
TATGAGCAGTGGGCCATTCAAATGGAGAAAAAAGCTGCTAAAGACGGAAATCGCAAAGATCGCGTCTGTG
CAGAACATTTGAGGAAGTACAACGAAGCCCTACAAATCAACGACACGATCCGAATGATTGATGCATATAG
CCACCTGGAGACATTCTACACTGATGAGAAAGAAAAGAAGTTCGCAGTCCTCAATGACAGCGACAAGAGT
GATGACGAGGCCAGCAGTTGCAATGACCAACTTAAGGGCGATGTAAAGAAATCTTTGAAACTGGACGAAA
CGGATGAATTTCTCATGAATTTGTTCTTTGATAACAAGAAAATGTTGAAAAAACTAGCTGAAAACCCAAA
ATACGAGAATGAAAAACTCATTAAATTAAGAAACACGATACTGGAACAATTCACAAGGTCTGAGGAGTCC
TCCCGAGGAATTATTTTTACAAAAACACGACAGAGCACCTACGCACTTTCCCAGTGGATCATGGAAAATG
CAAAGTTTGCGGAAGTTGGAGTCAAAGCGCATCACCTGATTGGCGCGGGGCACAGCAGTGAAGTCAAGCC
CATGACTCAGACTGAACAAAAAGAAGTCATTAGTAAATTTCGCACTGGCGAAATAAATCTGCTTATCGCT
ACGACGGTGGCAGAGGAAGGCCTGGATATCAAAGAGTGCAATATTGTTATTCGTTATGGCCTTGTCACGA
ACGAGATAGCCATGGTCCAGGCCCGGGGTCGAGCCAGAGCTGATGAAAGCACGTATGTCCTGGTCACCAG
CAGTGGCTCAGGAGTTACCGAACGGGAGATTGTTAATGATTTCCGAGAGAAGATGATGTATAAAGCTATT
AACCGTGTTCAAAACATGAAACCAGAGGAGTATGCACATAAGATTTTGGAATTGCAGGTGCAAAGTATCC
TGGAAAAGAAAATGAAAGTCAAAAGAAGCATTGCAAAGCAATACAACGACAATCCATCGTTAATAACACT
TCTCTGCAAAAATTGTAGCATGCTGGTCTGCTCGGGAGAAAACATCCATGTCATTGAGAAGATGCATCAT
GTCAATATGACACCAGAATTCAAGGGACTCTACATTGTAAGAGAAAACAAAGCACTGCAAAAGAAATTTG
CTGATTATCAGACCAATGGAGAGATTATCTGCAAGTGTGGCCAGGCTTGGGGAACAATGATGGTGCACAA
AGGTTTAGATTTGCCTTGTCTTAAAATAAGGAATTTTGTAGTCAATTTCAAAAATAACTCACCGAAGAAA
CAGTACAAGAAGTGGGTGGAATTGCCTATCAGATTTCCTGATCTTGACTACTCAGAATACTGCTTGTATA
GTGATGAAGATTTTAAGGGTGGGCGCGCCGACCCAGCTTTCTTGTACAAAGTGGTTGCTCTATAGTAACT
CGAGTCTAGAGGGCCCGCGGTTCGAAGGTAAGCCTATCCCTAACCCTCTCCTCGGTCTCGATTCTACGCG
TACCGGTTAGTAATGACGATGGTACCTACCGGGTAGGGGAGGCGCTTTTCCCAAGGCAGTCTGGAGCATG
CGCTTTAGCAGCCCCGCTGGGCACTTGGCGCTACACAAGTGGCCTCTGGCCTCGCACACATTCCACATCC
ACCGGTAGGCGCCAACCGGCTCCGTTCTTTGGTGGCCCCTTCGCGCCACCTTCTACTCCTCCCCTAGTCA
GGAAGTTCCCCCCCGCCCCGCAGCTCGCGTCGTGCAGGACGTGACAAATGGAAGTAGCACGTCTCACTAG
TCTCGTGCAGATGGACAGCACCGCTGAGCAATGGAAGCGGGTAGGCCTTTGGGGCAGCGGCCAATAGCAG
CTTTGCTCCTTCGCTTTCTGGGCTCAGAGGCTGGGAAGGGGTGGGTCCGGGGGCGGGCTCAGGGGCGGGC
TCAGGGGCGGGGCGGGCGCCCGAAGGTCCTCCGGAGGCCCGGCATTCTGCACGCTTCAAAAGCGCACGTC
TGCCGCGCTGTTCTCCTCTTCCTCATCTCCGGGCCTTTCGACTCTAGACACGTGTTGACAATTAATCATC
GGCATAGTATATCGGCATAGTATAATACGACAAGGTGAGGAACTAAACCATGGCCAAGCCTTTGTCTCAA
GAAGAATCCACCCTCATTGAAAGAGCAACGGCTACAATCAACAGCATCCCCATCTCTGAAGACTACAGCG
TCGCCAGCGCAGCTCTCTCTAGCGACGGCCGCATCTTCACTGGTGTCAATGTATATCATTTTACTGGGGG
ACCTTGTGCAGAACTCGTGGTGCTGGGCACTGCTGCTGCTGCGGCAGCTGGCAACCTGACTTGTATCGTC
GCGATCGGAAATGAGAACAGGGGCATCTTGAGCCCCTGCGGACGGTGCCGACAGGTGCTTCTCGATCTGC
ATCCTGGGATCAAAGCCATAGTGAAGGACAGTGATGGACAGCCGACGGCAGTTGGGATTCGTGAATTGCT
GCCCTCTGGTTATGTGTGGGAGGGCTAAGCACAATTCGAGCTCGGTACCTTTAAGACCAATGACTTACAA
GGCAGCTGTAGATCTTAGCCACTTTTTAAAAGAAAAGGGGGGACTGGAAGGGCTAATTCACTCCCAACGA
AGACAAGATCTGCTTTTTGCTTGTACTGGGTCTCTCTGGTTAGACCAGATCTGAGCCTGGGAGCTCTCTG
GCTAACTAGGGAACCCACTGCTTAAGCCTCAATAAAGCTTGCCTTGAGTGCTTCAAGTAGTGTGTGCCCG
TCTGTTGTGTGACTCTGGTAACTAGAGATCCCTCAGACCCTTTTAGTCAGTGTGGAAAATCTCTAGCAGT
AGTAGTTCATGTCATCTTATTATTCAGTATTTATAACTTGCAAAGAAATGAATATCAGAGAGTGAGAGGA
ACTTGTTTATTGCAGCTTATAATGGTTACAAATAAAGCAATAGCATCACAAATTTCACAAATAAAGCATT
TTTTTCACTGCATTCTAGTTGTGGTTTGTCCAAACTCATCAATGTATCTTATCATGTCTGGCTCTAGCTA
TCCCGCCCCTAACTCCGCCCATCCCGCCCCTAACTCCGCCCAGTTCCGCCCATTCTCCGCCCCATGGCTG
ACTAATTTTTTTTATTTATGCAGAGGCCGAGGCCGCCTCGGCCTCTGAGCTATTCCAGAAGTAGTGAGGA
GGCTTTTTTGGAGGCCTAGGGACGTACCCAATTCGCCCTATAGTGAGTCGTATTACGCGCGCTCACTGGC
CGTCGTTTTACAACGTCGTGACTGGGAAAACCCTGGCGTTACCCAACTTAATCGCCTTGCAGCACATCCC
CCTTTCGCCAGCTGGCGTAATAGCGAAGAGGCCCGCACCGATCGCCCTTCCCAACAGTTGCGCAGCCTGA
ATGGCGAATGGG
[124 nt withheld, positions 5893-6016]
C
[91 nt withheld, positions 6018-6108]
A
[49 nt withheld, positions 6110-6158]
CCTTTGACGTTGGAGTCCACGTTCTTT
[37 nt withheld, positions 6186-6222]
ACCCTATCTCGGTCTATTCTTTTGATTTATAAGGGATTTTGCCGATTTCGGCCTATTGGTTAAAAAATGA
GCTGATTTAACAAAAATTTAACGCGAATTTTAACAAAATATTAACGCTTACAATTTAGGTGGCACTTTTC
GGGGAAATGTGCGCGGAACCCCTATTTGTTTATTTTTCTAAATACATTCAAATATGTATCCGCTCATGAG
ACAATAACCCTGATAAATGCTTCAATAATATTGAAAAAGGAAGAGTATGAGTATTCAACATTTCCGTGTC
GCCCTTATTCCCTTTTTTGCGGCATTTTGCCTTCCTGTTTTTGCTCACCCAGAAACGCTGGTGAAAGTAA
AAGATGCTGAAGATCAGTTGGGTGCACGAGTGGGTTACATCGAACTGGATCTCAACAGCGGTAAGATCCT
TGAGAGTTTTCGCCCCGAAGAACGTTTTCCAATGATGAGCACTTTTAAAGTTCTGCTATGTGGCGCGGTA
TTATCCCGTATTGACGCCGGGCAAGAGCAACTCGGTCGCCGCATACACTATTCTCAGAATGACTTGGTTG
AGTACTCACCAGTCACAGAAAAGCATCTTACGGATGGCATGACAGTAAGAGAATTATGCAGTGCTGCCAT
AACCATGAGTGATAACACTGCGGCCAACTTACTTCTGACAACGATCGGAGGACCGAAGGAGCTAACCGCT
TTTTTGCACAACATGGGGGATCATGTAACTCGCCTTGATCGTTGGGAACCGGAGCTGAATGAAGCCATAC
CAAACGACGAGCGTGACACCACGATGCCTGTAGCAATGGCAACAACGTTGCGCAAACTATTAACTGGCGA
ACTACTTACTCTAGCTTCCCGGCAACAATTAATAGACTGGATGGAGGCGGATAAAGTTGCAGGACCACTT
CTGCGCTCGGCCCTTCCGGCTGGCTGGTTTATTGCTGATAAATCTGGAGCCGGTGAGCGTGGGTCTCGCG
GTATCATTGCAGCACTGGGGCCAGATGGTAAGCCCTCCCGTATCGTAGTTATCTACACGACGGGGAGTCA
GGCAACTATGGATGAACGAAATAGACAGATCGCTGAGATAGGTGCCTCACTGATTAAGCATTGGTAACTG
TCAGACCAAGTTTACTCATATATACTTTAGATTGATTTAAAACTTCATTTTTAATTTAAAAGGATCTAGG
TGAAGATCCTTTTTGATAATCTCATGACCAAAATCCCTTAACGTGAGTTTTCGTTCCACTGAGCGTCAGA
CCCCGTAGAAAAGATCAAAGGATCTTCTTGAGATCCTTTTTTTCTGCGCGTAATCTGCTGCTTGCAAACA
AAAAAACCACCGCTACCAGCGGTGGTTTGTTTGCCGGATCAAGAGCTACCAACTCTTTTTCCGAAGGTAA
CTGGCTTCAGCAGAGCGCAGATACCAAATACTGTTCTTCTAGTGTAGCCGTAGTTAGGCCACCACTTCAA
GAACTCTGTAGCACCGCCTACATACCTCGCTCTGCTAATCCTGTTACCAGTGGCTGCTGCCAGTGGCGAT
AAGTCGTGTCTTACCGGGTTGGACTCAAGACGATAGTTACCGGATAAGGCGCAGCGGTCGGGCTGAACGG
GGGGTTCGTGCACACAGCCCAGCTTGGAGCGAACGACCTACACCGAACTGAGATACCTACAGCGTGAGCT
ATGAGAAAGCGCCACGCTTCCCGAAGGGAGAAAGGCGGACAGGTATCCGGTAAGCGGCAGGGTCGGAACA
GGAGAGCGCACGAGGGAGCTTCCAGGGGGAAACGCCTGGTATCTTTATAGTCCTGTCGGGTTTCGCCACC
TCTGACTTGAGCGTCGATTTTTGTGATGCTCGTCAGGGGGGCGGAGCCTATGGAAAAACGCCAGCAACGC
GGCCTTTTTACGGTTCCTGGCCTTTTGCTGGCCTTTTGCTCACATGTTCTTTCCTGCGTTATCCCCTGAT
TCTGTGGATAACCGTATTACCGCCTTTGAGTGAGCTGATACCGCTCGCCGCAGCCGAACGACCGAGCGCA
GCGAGTCAGTGAGCGAGGAAGCGGAAGAGCGCCCAATACGCAAACCGCCTCTCCCCGCGCGTTGGCCGAT
TCATTAATGCAGCTGGCACGACAGGTTTCCCGACTGGAAAGCGGGCAGTGAGCGCAACGCAATTAATGTG
AGTTAGCTCACTCATTAGGCACCCCAGGCTTTACACTTTATGCTTCCGGCTCGTATGTTGTGTGGAATTG
TGAGCGGATAACAATTTCACACAGGAAACAGCTATGACCATGATTACGCCAAGCGCGCAATTAACCCTCA
CTAAAGGGAACAAAAGCTGGAGCTGCAAGCTTAATGTAGTCTTATGCAATACTCTTGTAGTCTTGCAACA
TGGTAACGATGAGTTAGCAACATGCCTTACAAGGAGAGAAAAAGCACCGTGCATGCCGATTGGTGGAAGT
AAGGTGGTACGATCGTGCCTTATTAGGAAGGCAACAGACGGGTCTGACATGGATTGGACGAACCACTGAA
TTGCCGCATTGCAGAGATATTGTATTTAAGTGCCTAGCTCGATACATAAACGGGTCTCTCTGGTTAGACC
AGATCTGAGCCTGGGAGCTCTCTGGCTAACTAGGGAACCCACTGCTTAAGCCTCAATAAAGCTTGCCTTG
AGTGCTTCAAGTAGTGTGTGCCCGTCTGTTGTGTGACTCTGGTAACTAGAGATCCCTCAGACCCTTTTAG
TCAGTGTGGAAAATCTCTAGCAGTGGCGCCCGAACAGGGACTTGAAAGCGAAAGGGAAACCAGAGGAGCT
CTCTCGACGCAGGACTCGGCTTGCTGAAGCGCGCACGGCAAGAGGCGAGGGGCGGCGACTGGTGAGTACG
CCAAAAATTTTGACTAGCGGAGGCTAGAAGGAGAGAGATGGGTGCGAGAGCGTCAGTATTAAGCGGGGGA
GAATTAGATCGCGATGGGAAAAAATTCGGTTAAGGCCAGGGGGAAAGAAAAAATATAAATTAAAACATAT
AGTATGGGCAAGCAGGGAGCTAGAACGATTCGCAGTTAATCCTGGCCTGTTAGAAACATCAGAAGGCTGT
AGACAAATACTGGGACAGCTACAACCATCCCTTCAGACAGGATCAGAAGAACTTAGATCATTATATAATA
CAGTAGCAACCCTCTATTGTGTGCATCAAAGGATAGAGATAAAAGACACCAAGGAAGCTTTAGACAAGAT
AGAGGAAGAGCAAAACAAAAGTAAGACCACCGCACAGCAAGCGGCCGCTGATCTTCAGACCTGGAGGAGG
AGATATGAGGGACAATTGGAGAAGTGAATTATATAAATATAAAGTAGTAAAAATTGAACCATTAGGAGTA
GCACCCACCAAGGCAAAGAGAAGAGTGGTGCAGAGAGAAAAAAGAGCAGTGGGAATAGGAGCTTTGTTCC
TTGGGTTCTTGGGAGCAGCAGGAAGCACTATGGGCGCAGCGTCAATGACGCTGACGGTACAGGCCAGACA
ATTATTGTCTGGTATAGTGCAGCAGCAGAACAATTTGCTGAGGGCTATTGAGGCGCAACAGCATCTGTTG
CAACTCACAGTCTGGGGCATCAAGCAGCTCCAGGCAAGAATCCTGGCTGTGGAAAGATACCTAAAGGATC
AACAGCTCCTGGGGATTTGGGGTTGCTCTGGAAAACTCATTTGCACCACTGCTGTGCCTTGGAATGCTAG
TTGGAGTAATAAATCTCTGGAACAGATTTGGAATCACACGACCTGGATGGAGTGGGACAGAGAAATTAAC
AATTACACAAGCTTAATACACTCCTTAATTGAAGAATCGCAAAACCAGCAAGAAAAGAATGAACAAGAAT
TATTGGAATTAGATAAATGGGCAAGTTTGTGGAATTGGTTTAACATAACAAATTGGCTGTGGTATATAAA
ATTATTCATAATGATAGTAGGAGGCTTGGTAGGTTTAAGAATAGTTTTTGCTGTACTTTCTATAGTGAAT
AGAGTTAGGCAGGGATATTCACCATTATCGTTTCAGACCCACCTCCCAACCCCGAGGGGACCCGACAGGC
CCGAAGGAATAGAAGAAGAAGGTGGAGAGAGAGACAGAGACAGATCCATTCGATTAGTGAACGGATCTCG
ACGGTATCGATGTCGACGTTAACGCTAGCGACTGGGTCTGCGATGTCGACGTTAACGCTAGCGACTGGGT
CTGCGATAAGCTTGGGAGTTCCG
